>Addgene plasmid #217380 | pYH70 | addgene full sequence | sequence record 429304 | Addgene NGS Result
GTTTGACAGCTTATCATCGACTGCACGGTGCACCAATGCTTCTGGCGTCAGGCAGCCATCGGAAGCTGTG
GTATGGCTGTGCAGGTCGTAAATCACTGCATAATTCGTGTCGCTCAAGGCGCACTCCCGTTCTGGATAAT
GTTTTTTGCGCCGACATCATAACGGTTCTGGCAAATATTCTGAAATGAGCTGTTGACAATTAATCATCCG
GCTCGTATAATGTGTGGAATTGTGAGCGGATAACAATTTCACACAGGAAACAGACCATGGCAGTGAGCAA
GGGCGAGGAGGATAACATGGCCATCATTAAGGAGTTCATGCGCTTCAAGGTGCACATGGAGGGGTCCGTG
AACGGCCACGTGTTCGAGATCGAGGGCGAGGGCGAGGGCCGCCCCTACGAGGGCACCCAGACCGCCAAGC
TGAAGGTGACCAAGGGTGGCCCCCTGCCCTTCACCTGGGACATCCTGTCCCCTCAATTCATGTACGGCTC
CAATGCCTACGTGAAGCACCCCGCCGACATCCCCGACTACTTTAAGCTGTCCTTCCCCGAGGGCTTCAAG
TGGGAGCGCGTGATGAAATTCGAGGACGGCGGCGTGGTGACCGTGACCCAGGACTCCTCCCTGCAGGACG
GTGAGTTCATCTACAAGGTGAAGCTGCGCGGCACCAACTTCCCCTCCGACGGCCCCGTAATGCAGAAGAA
GACCATGGGCTGGGAGGCCCTCTCCGAGCGGATGTACCCCGAGGACGGCGCCCTGAAGGGCGAGGTCAAG
CCGAGAGTGAAGCTGAAGGACGGCGGCCACTACGACGCTGAGGTCAAGACCACCTACAAGGCCAAGAAGC
CCGTGCAGCTGCCCGGCGCCTACAACGTCAACCGCAAGTTGGACATCACCTCACACAACGAGGACTACAC
CATCGTGGAACAGTACGAACGTGCCGAGGGCCGCCACTCCACCGGCGGCATGGACGAGCTGTACAAGGGA
TCCGGCAGCGGCAGCATGACTGACGCATTCGACCGTCTTAAAAAACGTTCGCGTACTCCCATTGCCCGTG
AAGGGTCTCTTACAACAGGGCCTGAGCTGAGCGACCGCCCTTTGCAACTGCTGCCACGTGAGTTCGAAAC
ATTTTGCGACCGCTACGCGGTGCACGCCGGCGACGTGATCGAAGCTGCGCTTGATTTGGTTTTGCTTGAT
CCAGACTTGCAACAACGTCTTCTTCAACGTCTTCGTCAAGGGAATGGGTCTGATCGCGTGTGGTTGGGTA
CGGCTTGCCCTCGTAGTTGGCAACAGCAGCTGCAGCAACAAGCCCAGGACCAAGGTCTTAGTGAGGCCGA
TTTACTGCAGGAGGCCATTGCACAACGTCTGGATCTTGTCCTGGGCCAGACAACATTGCGCGAGGAGGTG
ACACTGCTTCGCCAAGAGCTTGACCAGTTAAAACGCAAGCTGCACGGTTGGTGAGTCGACCTGCAGGCAT
GCAAGCTTGGCTGTTTTGGCGGATGAGAGAAGATTTTCAGCCTGATACAGATTAAATCAGAACGCAGAAG
CGGTCTGATAAAACAGAATTTGCCTGGCGGCAGTAGCGCGGTGGTCCCACCTGACCCCATGCCGAACTCA
GAAGTGAAACGCCGTAGCGCCGATGGTAGTGTGGGGTCTCCCCATGCGAGAGTAGGGAACTGCCAGGCAT
CAAATAAAACGAAAGGCTCAGTCGAAAGACTGGGCCTTTCGTTTTATCTGTTGTTTGTCGGTGAACGCTC
TCCTGAGTAGGACAAATCCGCCGGGAGCGGATTTGAACGTTGCGAAGCAACGGCCCGGAGGGTGGCGGGC
AGGACGCCCGCCATAAACTGCCAGGCATCAAATTAAGCAGAAGGCCATCCTGACGGATGGCCTTTTTGCG
TTTCTACAAACTCTTTTGTTTATTTTTCTAAATACATTCAAATATGTATCCGCTCATGAGACAATAACCC
TGATAAATGCTTCAATAATATTGAAAAAGGAAGAGTATGAGTATTCAACATTTCCGTGTCGCCCTTATTC
CCTTTTTTGCGGCATTTTGCCTTCCTGTTTTTGCTCACCCAGAAACGCTGGTGAAAGTAAAAGATGCTGA
AGATCAGTTGGGTGCACGAGTGGGTTACATCGAACTGGATCTCAACAGCGGTAAGATCCTTGAGAGTTTT
CGCCCCGAAGAACGTTTTCCAATGATGAGCACTTTTAAAGTTCTGCTATGTGGCGCGGTATTATCCCGTG
TTGACGCCGGGCAAGAGCAACTCGGTCGCCGCATACACTATTCTCAGAATGACTTGGTTGAGTACTCACC
AGTCACAGAAAAGCATCTTACGGATGGCATGACAGTAAGAGAATTATGCAGTGCTGCCATAACCATGAGT
GATAACACTGCGGCCAACTTACTTCTGACAACGATCGGAGGACCGAAGGAGCTAACCGCTTTTTTGCACA
ACATGGGGGATCATGTAACTCGCCTTGATCGTTGGGAACCGGAGCTGAATGAAGCCATACCAAACGACGA
GCGTGACACCACGATGCCTGTAGCAATGGCAACAACGTTGCGCAAACTATTAACTGGCGAACTACTTACT
CTAGCTTCCCGGCAACAATTAATAGACTGGATGGAGGCGGATAAAGTTGCAGGACCACTTCTGCGCTCGG
CCCTTCCGGCTGGCTGGTTTATTGCTGATAAATCTGGAGCCGGTGAGCGTGGGTCTCGCGGTATCATTGC
AGCACTGGGGCCAGATGGTAAGCCCTCCCGTATCGTAGTTATCTACACGACGGGGAGTCAGGCAACTATG
GATGAACGAAATAGACAGATCGCTGAGATAGGTGCCTCACTGATTAAGCATTGGTAACTGTCAGACCAAG
TTTACTCATATATACTTTAGATTGATTTAAAACTTCATTTTTAATTTAAAAGGATCTAGGTGAAGATCCT
TTTTGATAATCTCATGACCAAAATCCCTTAACGTGAGTTTTCGTTCCACTGAGCGTCAGACCCCGTAGAA
AAGATCAAAGGATCTTCTTGAGATCCTTTTTTTCTGCGCGTAATCTGCTGCTTGCAAACAAAAAAACCAC
CGCTACCAGCGGTGGTTTGTTTGCCGGATCAAGAGCTACCAACTCTTTTTCCGAAGGTAACTGGCTTCAG
CAGAGCGCAGATACCAAATACTGTCCTTCTAGTGTAGCCGTAGTTAGGCCACCACTTCAAGAACTCTGTA
GCACCGCCTACATACCTCGCTCTGCTAATCCTGTTACCAGTGGCTGCTGCCAGTGGCGATAAGTCGTGTC
TTACCGGGTTGGACTCAAGACGATAGTTACCGGATAAGGCGCAGCGGTCGGGCTGAACGGGGGGTTCGTG
CACACAGCCCAGCTTGGAGCGAACGACCTACACCGAACTGAGATACCTACAGCGTGAGCTATGAGAAAGC
GCCACGCTTCCCGAAGGGAGAAAGGCGGACAGGTATCCGGTAAGCGGCAGGGTCGGAACAGGAGAGCGCA
CGAGGGAGCTTCCAGGGGGAAACGCCTGGTATCTTTATAGTCCTGTCGGGTTTCGCCACCTCTGACTTGA
GCGTCGATTTTTGTGATGCTCGTCAGGGGGGCGGAGCCTATGGAAAAACGCCAGCAACGCGGCCTTTTTA
CGGTTCCTGGCCTTTTGCTGGCCTTTTGCTCACATGTTCTTTCCTGCGTTATCCCCTGATTCTGTGGATA
ACCGTATTACCGCCTTTGAGTGAGCTGATACCGCTCGCCGCAGCCGAACGACCGAGCGCAGCGAGTCAGT
GAGCGAGGAAGCGGAAGAGCGCCTGATGCGGTATTTTCTCCTTACGCATCTGTGCGGTATTTCACACCGC
ATATGGTGCACTCTCAGTACAATCTGCTCTGATGCCGCATAGTTAAGCCAGTATACACTCCGCTATCGCT
ACGTGACTGGGTCATGGCTGCGCCCCGACACCCGCCAACACCCGCTGACGCGCCCTGACGGGCTTGTCTG
CTCCCGGCATCCGCTTACAGACAAGCTGTGACCGTCTCCGGGAGCTGCATGTGTCAGAGGTTTTCACCGT
CATCACCGAAACGCGCGAGGCAGCAGATCAATTCGCGCGCGAAGGCGAAGCGGCATGCATTTACGTTGAC
ACCATCGAATGGTGCAAAACCTTTCGCGGTATGGCATGATAGCGCCCGGAAGAGAGTCAATTCAGGGTGG
TGAATGTGAAACCAGTAACGTTATACGATGTCGCAGAGTATGCCGGTGTCTCTTATCAGACCGTTTCCCG
CGTGGTGAACCAGGCCAGCCACGTTTCTGCGAAAACGCGGGAAAAAGTGGAAGCGGCGATGGCGGAGCTG
AATTACATTCCCAACCGCGTGGCACAACAACTGGCGGGCAAACAGTCGTTGCTGATTGGCGTTGCCACCT
CCAGTCTGGCCCTGCACGCGCCGTCGCAAATTGTCGCGGCGATTAAATCTCGCGCCGATCAACTGGGTGC
CAGCGTGGTGGTGTCGATGGTAGAACGAAGCGGCGTCGAAGCCTGTAAAGCGGCGGTGCACAATCTTCTC
GCGCAACGCGTCAGTGGGCTGATCATTAACTATCCGCTGGATGACCAGGATGCCATTGCTGTGGAAGCTG
CCTGCACTAATGTTCCGGCGTTATTTCTTGATGTCTCTGACCAGACACCCATCAACAGTATTATTTTCTC
CCATGAAGACGGTACGCGACTGGGCGTGGAGCATCTGGTCGCATTGGGTCACCAGCAAATCGCGCTGTTA
GCGGGCCCATTAAGTTCTGTCTCGGCGCGTCTGCGTCTGGCTGGCTGGCATAAATATCTCACTCGCAATC
AAATTCAGCCGATAGCGGAACGGGAAGGCGACTGGAGTGCCATGTCCGGTTTTCAACAAACCATGCAAAT
GCTGAATGAGGGCATCGTTCCCACTGCGATGCTGGTTGCCAACGATCAGATGGCGCTGGGCGCAATGCGC
GCCATTACCGAGTCCGGGCTGCGCGTTGGTGCGGATATCTCGGTAGTGGGATACGACGATACCGAAGACA
GCTCATGTTATATCCCGCCGTTAACCACCATCAAACAGGATTTTCGCCTGCTGGGGCAAACCAGCGTGGA
CCGCTTGCTGCAACTCTCTCAGGGCCAGGCGGTGAAGGGCAATCAGCTGTTGCCCGTCTCACTGGTGAAA
AGAAAAACCACCCTGGCGCCCAATACGCAAACCGCCTCTCCCCGCGCGTTGGCCGATTCATTAATGCAGC
TGGCACGACAGGTTTCCCGACTGGAAAGCGGGCAGTGAGCGCAACGCAATTAATGTAAGTTAGCGCGAAT
TGATCTG
Features (pLannotate 1.2.2; 16 found; start..end, strand, type, name):
      3..20      +  promoter       tet promoter (fragment): E. coli promoter for tetracycline efflux protein gene
     16..117     -  CDS            yciV (fragment): RNAAM_ECOLI - Also known as trpH From Escherichia coli (strain K12).
    193..222     +  promoter       trc promoter: strong E. coli promoter; hybrid between the trp and lac UV5 promoters
    230..246     +  protein_bind   lac operator: The lac repressor binds to the lac operator to inhibit transcription in E. coli. This inhibition can be relieved by adding lactose or isopropyl-β-D-thiogalactopyranoside (IPTG). lac repressor encoded by lacI
    273..977     +  CDS            PAmCherry1: PAmCherry1 is a photoactivatable red fluorescent protein published in 2009, derived from Discosoma sp.. It is reported to be a rapidly-maturing monomer with high acid sensitivity.
   1453..1478    +  misc_feature   MCS (fragment): pUC18/19 multiple cloning site
   1562..1677    +  ncRNA          5S rRNA: Accession: RF00001 - 5S ribosomal RNA
   1681..1767    +  terminator     rrnB T1 terminator: Escherichia coli rrnB; transcription terminator T1 from the E. coli rrnB gene
   1859..1886    +  terminator     rrnB T2 terminator: transcription terminator T2 from the E. coli rrnB gene
   1905..1996    +  promoter       AmpR promoter: bla
   1997..2857    +  CDS            AmpR: β-lactamase; bla; confers resistance to ampicillin, carbenicillin, and related antibiotics
   3028..3616    +  rep_origin     ori: high-copy-number ColE1/pMB1/pBR322/pUC origin of replication
   3802..3942    -  misc_feature   bom: basis of mobility region from pBR322
   4044..4084    -  CDS            rop (fragment): Rop protein, which maintains plasmids at low copy number; rop
   4128..4205    +  promoter       lacIq promoter: lacI (mutant); In the lacIq allele, a single base change in the promoter boosts expression of the lacI gene about 10-fold.
   4206..5288    +  CDS            lacI: lac repressor; lacI; The lac repressor binds to the lac operator to inhibit transcription in E. coli. This inhibition can be relieved by adding lactose or isopropyl-β-D-thiogalactopyranoside (IPTG).
