[The description below was written by a language model from this plasmid's Addgene catalogue record and pLannotate feature annotations shown in this document.]
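Description:
pYH70 is a bacterial expression plasmid that produces McdB fused at its N terminus to the photoactivatable red fluorescent protein PAmCherry. The purpose line calls it a pTrc99A derivative, whereas the backbone field lists pUC18. The annotated features (trc promoter, lacIq-driven lacI, rrnB terminators, bom and a rop fragment, plus a remnant of the pUC18/19 polylinker) match a pTrc99A-type architecture. The 5,327 nt sequence carries a ColE1/pMB1-family origin, catalogued as high copy, and a β-lactamase gene under its own promoter for ampicillin selection in E. coli.

The expression cassette consists of the hybrid trc promoter followed by a lac operator, then the PAmCherry1 coding sequence. The mcdB insert was not annotated by the automated feature caller, but the unannotated stretch between the end of PAmCherry1 and the polylinker fragment is where it would be expected to lie. The record lists its species as synthetic and does not state the source organism of the sequence. Transcription is terminated by the rrnB region (5S rRNA segment with the T1 and T2 terminators). The plasmid-borne lacI, boosted by the lacIq promoter mutation, keeps the trc promoter repressed until IPTG or lactose is added, so the level of fusion protein can be controlled by induction.

PAmCherry1 is a monomeric protein that is dark until photoactivated, which makes it suited to single-molecule localisation and tracking in live cells. According to the associated publication, the plasmid belongs to an experimental framework for assessing biomolecular condensates in bacteria, so it presumably serves to image inducibly expressed McdB in E. coli in that context.
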