Addgene plasmid #217380: pYH70
Purpose: pTrc99A-PAmCherry-mcdB for bacterial expression
Depositing lab: Anthony Vecchiarelli. Depositing organization: University of Michigan. Publication: An experimental framework to assess biomolecular condensates in bacteria. Hoang Y, Azaldegui CA, Dow RE, Ghalmi M, Biteen JS, Vecchiarelli AG. Nat Commun. 2024 Apr 15;15(1):3222. doi: 10.1038/s41467-024-47330-4. PubMed 38622124.
Backbone
  Vector backbone: pUC18
  Vector type: Bacterial Expression
Growth in bacteria
  Bacterial resistance: Ampicillin, 100 μg/mL
  Growth temperature: 37°C
  Growth strain: DH5alpha
  Copy number: High Copy
Gene/Insert
  Gene/Insert name: mcdB
  Species: Synthetic
  Tag / fusion protein: PAmCherry (N terminal on insert)
  Cloning method: Gibson Cloning
Terms and licenses: Academic/Nonprofit Terms; Industry Terms: Not Available to Industry
Depositor comments: Please visit https://doi.org/10.1101/2023.03.22.533878 for bioRxiv preprint.
How to cite: pYH70 was a gift from Anthony Vecchiarelli (Addgene plasmid # 217380 ; http://n2t.net/addgene:217380 ; RRID:Addgene_217380)
